Addgene plasmid #146804: pLNHA-C1-HsNot1iso1_1-1089_K
Purpose: Mammalian Expression of HsNot1iso1_1-1089
Depositing lab: Elisa Izaurralde. Depositing organization: Max Planck Institute for Developmental Biology. Publication: The structural basis for the interaction between the CAF1 nuclease and the NOT1 scaffold of the human CCR4-NOT deadenylase complex. Petit AP, Wohlbold L, Bawankar P, Huntzinger E, Schmidt S, Izaurralde E, Weichenrieder O. Nucleic Acids Res. 2012 Nov;40(21):11058-72. doi: 10.1093/nar/gks883. Epub 2012 Sep 12. PubMed 22977175.
Backbone
  Vector backbone: Unknown
  Vector type: Mammalian Expression
Growth in bacteria
  Bacterial resistance: Kanamycin, 50 μg/mL
  Growth temperature: 37°C
  Growth strain: DH5alpha
  Copy number: High Copy
Gene/Insert
  Gene/Insert name: HsNot1iso1_1-1089 (alt name: CNOT1 cloned from Kazusa clone: ORK10432)
  Species: H. sapiens (human)
  Mutation: Deletion of 5 AA compared to the sequence given by isoform 1 NM_016284.4.
  Entrez Gene: CNOT1 (a.k.a. AD-005, CDC39, HPE12, NOT1, NOT1H, VIBOS)
  Cloning method: Unknown
Terms and licenses: Academic/Nonprofit Terms; Industry Terms: Not Available to Industry
Depositor comments: Plasmids from this collection were made available to the research community and donated after the lab closed. Please note that the sequence provided by the depositing laboratory may be theoretical/predicted or based on Sanger sequencing results. There may be discrepancies between sequencing results obtained by Addgene and the depositor sequence. If an Addgene verified sequence is not available, please contact before placing your order to request that our lab fully sequence the plasmid.
How to cite: pLNHA-C1-HsNot1iso1_1-1089_K was a gift from Elisa Izaurralde (Addgene plasmid # 146804 ; http://n2t.net/addgene:146804 ; RRID:Addgene_146804)
