[The description below was written by a language model from this plasmid's Addgene catalogue record and pLannotate feature annotations shown in this document.]
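Description:
pLNHA-C1-HsNot1iso1_1-1089_K is a 7.4 kb mammalian expression plasmid encoding an N-terminal portion (residues 1-1089) of human CNOT1 isoform 1, the scaffold subunit of the CCR4-NOT deadenylase complex. The catalogue lists the backbone as unknown. The feature layout, however, resembles a C1-type CMV expression vector. It has a high-copy ColE1/pUC origin, an f1 origin, and a single NeoR/KanR (Tn5 aminoglycoside phosphotransferase) cassette placed behind both a bacterial bla promoter and the SV40 early promoter, and ending in the HSV TK polyadenylation signal. This arrangement gives kanamycin selection in E. coli and would allow G418 selection in mammalian cells.

The expression unit is driven by the CMV immediate-early enhancer and promoter, with a T7 promoter just downstream. The coding region begins with a short fragment of the bacteriophage lambda N protein, followed by an HA epitope, then the CNOT1 fragment, and it ends at the SV40 poly(A) signal. The "LNHA" in the name matches this lambda N-HA tag. The lambda N peptide binds boxB RNA hairpins, so fusions of this type are commonly used to tether a protein to a boxB-containing reporter mRNA, while the HA tag allows detection or immunoprecipitation. The record itself states only mammalian expression as the purpose.

The insert was cloned from a Kazusa cDNA clone and lacks five amino acids relative to the isoform 1 reference. The short annotated hits to the HIV-1 LTR, SV40 large T antigen, ble and bGH poly(A) are probably partial matches to backbone sequence rather than functional elements. The depositor's sequence may be theoretical or predicted.
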