Features (pLannotate 1.2.2; 17 found; start..end, strand, type, name):
     61..364     +  enhancer       CMV enhancer: human cytomegalovirus immediate early enhancer
    365..568     +  promoter       CMV promoter: human cytomegalovirus (CMV) immediate early promoter
    564..597     +  LTR            5' LTR (truncated) (fragment): truncated 5' long terminal repeat (LTR) from HIV-1
    613..631     +  promoter       T7 promoter: promoter for bacteriophage T7 RNA polymerase
    665..730     +  CDS            N (fragment): REGN_LAMBD - Experimental evidence at protein level: Swiss-Prot protein existence level 1. Plays a role as a transcriptional antitermination factor that allows the virus to initiate its lytic phase. Activates expression of the delayed viral early genes by modifying host RNA polymerase (RNAP) into a form that is resistant to termination signals. This antitermination function requires the host NusA protein which serves to stabilize the interaction between antitermination protein N and host RNA polymerase. From Escherichia phage lambda (Bacteriophage lambda).
    755..781     +  CDS            3xHA (fragment): three tandem HA epitope tags
    797..4072    +  CDS            CNOT1 (fragment): CNOT1_HUMAN - Also known as CDC39, KIAA1007, NOT1. Experimental evidence at protein level: Swiss-Prot protein existence level 1. Scaffolding component of the CCR4-NOT complex which is one of the major cellular mRNA deadenylases and is linked to various cellular processes including bulk mRNA degradation, miRNA-mediated repression, translational repression during translational initiation and general transcription regulation. Additional complex functions may be a consequence of its influence on mRNA expression. Its scaffolding function implies its interaction with the catalytic complex module and
   4082..4166    +  CDS            large T antigen (fragment): large T antigen from SV40 (simian virus 40)
   4189..4310    +  polyA_signal   SV40 poly(A) signal: SV40 polyadenylation signal
   4344..4772    -  rep_origin     f1 ori (sequence partly withheld): f1 bacteriophage origin of replication; arrow indicates direction of (+) strand synthesis
   4799..4903    +  promoter       AmpR promoter: bla
   4905..5262    +  promoter       SV40 promoter: SV40 enhancer and early promoter
   5297..6091    +  CDS            NeoR/KanR: aminoglycoside phosphotransferase from Tn5; aph(3')-II (or nptII); confers resistance to neomycin, kanamycin, and G418 (Geneticin®)
   6112..6264    +  CDS            ble (fragment): BLE_KLEPN - Experimental evidence at protein level: Swiss-Prot protein existence level 1. Binding protein with a strong affinity to the bleomycin family of antibiotics. Binds to CL990; an antimitotic-antibiotic compound. From Klebsiella pneumoniae.
   6323..6370    +  polyA_signal   HSV TK poly(A) signal: herpes simplex virus thymidine kinase polyadenylation signal (Cole and Stacy, 1985)
   6461..6477    -  polyA_signal   bGH poly(A) signal (fragment): bovine growth hormone polyadenylation signal
   6699..7287    +  rep_origin     ori: high-copy-number ColE1/pMB1/pBR322/pUC origin of replication
>Addgene plasmid #146804 | pLNHA-C1-HsNot1iso1_1-1089_K | depositor full sequence | sequence record 289251 | Full Sequence
TAGTTATTAATAGTAATCAATTACGGGGTCATTAGTTCATAGCCCATATATGGAGTTCCGCGTTACATAA
CTTACGGTAAATGGCCCGCCTGGCTGACCGCCCAACGACCCCCGCCCATTGACGTCAATAATGACGTATG
TTCCCATAGTAACGCCAATAGGGACTTTCCATTGACGTCAATGGGTGGAGTATTTACGGTAAACTGCCCA
CTTGGCAGTACATCAAGTGTATCATATGCCAAGTACGCCCCCTATTGACGTCAATGACGGTAAATGGCCC
GCCTGGCATTATGCCCAGTACATGACCTTATGGGACTTTCCTACTTGGCAGTACATCTACGTATTAGTCA
TCGCTATTACCATGGTGATGCGGTTTTGGCAGTACATCAATGGGCGTGGATAGCGGTTTGACTCACGGGG
ATTTCCAAGTCTCCACCCCATTGACGTCAATGGGAGTTTGTTTTGGCACCAAAATCAACGGGACTTTCCA
AAATGTCGTAACAACTCCGCCCCATTGACGCAAATGGGCGGTAGGCGTGTACGGTGGGAGGTCTATATAA
GCAGAGCTCTCTGGCTAACTAGAGAACCCACTGCTTACTGGCTTATCGAAATTAATACGACTCACTATAG
GGAGACCCAAGCTCTAGCGCTACCGGTCGCCACCATGGACGCACAAACACGACGACGTGAGCGTCGCGCT
GAGAAACAAGCTCAATGGAAAGCTGCAAACGGTGGATCTCCTCCACATATGGCTTACCCATACGATGTTC
CAGATTACGCTCCTCCATCTCGAGCTAATCTTGACTCGCTCTCGCTGGCCTTGTCTCAAATCAGCTACCT
GGTGGACAATTTAACCAAGAAAAATTACCGAGCCAGCCAGCAGGAAATACAGCATATTGTGAATCGGCAC
GGTCCTGAGGCAGACAGGCATTTATTACGCTGCCTATTTTCGCATGTGGATTTCAGTGGCGATGGTAAAA
GCAGTGGCAAAGATTTCCATCAGACTCAGTTTCTGATTCAGGAGTGTGCGTTGCTGATTACAAAGCCAAA
TTTTATCTCGACGCTGTCCTATGCCATTGATAATCCATTGCACTATCAGAAGAGTTTAAAGCCTGCACCC
CACTTATTTGCCCAGCTGAGTAAAGTGCTCAAATTAAGCAAAGTACAAGAGGTAATTTTTGGCCTTGCCC
TGTTGAATTCTTCCAGCTCAGATCTTAGAGGTTTCGCTGCCCAGTTTATCAAACAGAAGCTTCCAGATCT
TCTGCGTTCTTACATTGACGCAGACGTCAGTGGAAATCAAGAAGGTGGCTTCCAAGATATAGCAATAGAG
GTCCTACACCTCCTCCTCTCCCATCTCCTCTTTGGGCAGAAGGGAGCCTTTGGAGTTGGACAAGAACAGA
TAGACGCTTTTCTTAAGACGCTGCGCAGAGATTTTCCCCAAGAACGCTGTCCCGTGGTGCTCGCACCACT
TTTATACCCTGAAAAACGGGACATTCTAATGGACAGGATCCTGCCTGATTCCGGAGGGGTAGCTAAAACC
ATGATGGAGAGCTCTTTGGCTGATTTCATGCAAGAAGTAGGCTATGGCTTTTGTGCAAGTATTGAAGAAT
GTCGCAATATAATCGTGCAGTTTGGTGTTCGGGAGGTCACAGCTGCCCAGGTTGCAAGGGTTTTGGGAAT
GATGGCTCGAACTCATTCAGGATTAACAGATGGCATTCCATTACAGAGTATTTCTGCTCCGGGCAGTGGG
ATCTGGAGTGATGGGAAAGATAAAAGTGATGGAGCACAGGCACACACATGGAATGTAGAAGTCTTGATTG
ACGTTCTTAAAGAACTGAATCCAAGTTTGAATTTCAAGGAAGTAACTTATGAACTGGACCATCCTGGATT
TCAAATTCGTGACAGTAAAGGACTTCATAATGTGGTTTATGGCATTCAGAGGGGTTTGGGTATGGAAGTG
TTCCCAGTAGACCTCATATATAGACCTTGGAAACATGCTGAAGGCCAGCTCTCCTTCATTCAACATTCCC
TTATAAATCCAGAGATCTTCTGTTTTGCTGACTATCCCTGTCATACTGTTGCCACTGATATTCTGAAAGC
ACCACCAGAGGATGACAATCGAGAAATTGCCACATGGAAGAGCTTGGATTTGATTGAATCTCTGCTGAGG
CTTGCAGAGGTTGGGCAGTATGAGCAAGTCAAACAGCTCTTCAGCTTCCCTATCAAACACTGTCCAGACA
TGCTGGTATTGGCCTTACTACAAATTAACACCTCTTGGCATACCTTGCGCCATGAACTTATCTCCACTCT
GATGCCAATTTTCCTTGGAAACCATCCTAACTCAGCTATTATTTTGCACTATGCATGGCATGGGCAGGGA
CAGTCTCCCTCAATTCGCCAACTTATCATGCATGCAATGGCAGAATGGTACATGAGAGGGGAGCAGTATG
ATCAGGCCAAATTGTCTCGAATACTTGATGTGGCCCAGGACTTGAAGGCCTTGTCAATGCTGCTAAATGG
TACTCCATTTGCCTTTGTTATTGACCTTGCTGCACTTGCTTCACGTCGTGAATACCTCAAACTTGATAAG
TGGCTCACAGATAAAATTCGAGAGCATGGGGAGCCTTTTATCCAGGCGTGTATGACTTTTTTAAAGAGAC
GGTGTCCTTCTATTTTGGGCGGACTTGCCCCAGAAAAAGACCAGCCCAAAAGTGCTCAACTTCCTCCAGA
AACTTTGGCGACAATGTTGGCCTGTCTGCAAGCTTGTGCAGGGAGTGTTTCTCAGGAGCTATCAGAAACT
ATCCTCACCATGGTAGCCAATTGCAGTAATGTTATGAATAAGGCCAGACAACCACCACCTGGAGTTATGC
CAAAAGGACGTCCTCCTAGTGCTAGCAGCTTAGATGCCATTTCTCCTGTTCAGATTGACCCTCTTGCTGG
AATGACATCTCTTAGTATAGGTGGTTCAGCTGCCCCTCACACCCAGAGTATGCAGGGTTTTCCTCCAAAT
TTGGGTTCTGCATTCAGTACCCCTCAGTCACCAGCAAAAGCATTTCCACCCCTTTCAACCCCCAATCAGA
CCACTGCATTCAGTGGTATTGGAGGACTTTCATCACAGCTTCCAGTAGGTGGTCTTGGCACAGGCAGCCT
GACTGGTATAGGAACTGGTGCTCTTGGACTCCCTGCAGTGAATAACGACCCTTTTGTACAGAGGAAACTG
GGCACCTCTGGACTGAATCAGCCTACATTCCAGCAGACGGACTTGTCTCAGGTGTGGCCAGAGGCAAACC
AGCACTTTAGTAAAGAGATAGATGATGAAGCAAACAGCTATTTCCAGCGAATATATAATCATCCACCACA
TCCAACCATGTCTGTTGATGAGGTATTAGAAATGCTGCAGAGATTTAAAGACTCTACTATAAAGAGGGAA
CGAGAAGTATTTAACTGTATGCTAAGGAACTTGTTTGAAGAATATCGTTTTTTTCCCCAGTATCCTGATA
AAGAGTTACATATAACAGCCTGCCTATTTGGTGGTATAATTGAGAAAGGACTGGTCACTTACATGGCACT
AGGTCTGGCTCTACGATATGTTCTTGAAGCCTTACGCAAGCCTTTTGGATCCAAAATGTATTATTTCGGG
ATTGCTGCACTAGATAGATTTAAAAACAGATTGAAGGACTATCCCCAGTATTGTCAGCATTTGGCTTCTA
TCAGTCACTTTATGCAATTTCCACATCATTTACAGGAGTATATTGAGTATGGACAGCAGTCTAGAGATCC
TCCTGTGAAAATGCAAGGCTCTATCACAACCCCTGGAAGTATTGCACTGGCTCAGGCCCAGGCTCAGGCC
CAGGTTCCAGCAAAAGCTCCTCTTGCTGGTCAAGTTAGCACTATGGTAACCACCTCAACAACTACCACTG
TTGCTAAAACGGTTACGGTCACCAGGCCAACTGGAGTCAGCTTTAAGAAAGATGTGCCACCTTCTATTAA
TACTACAAATATAGATACGTTGCTTGTGGCCACAGATCAAACTGAGAGAATTGTGTGACCGCGGGCCCGG
GATCCACCGGATCTAGATAACTGATCATAATCAGCCATACCACATTTGTAGAGGTTTTACTTGCTTTAAA
AAACCTCCCACACCTCCCCCTGAACCTGAAACATAAAATGAATGCAATTGTTGTTGTTAACTTGTTTATT
GCAGCTTATAATGGTTACAAATAAAGCAATAGCATCACAAATTTCACAAATAAAGCATTTTTTTCACTGC
ATTCTAGTTGTGGTTTGTCCAAACTCATCAATGTATCTTAACGCGTAAATTGTAAGCGTTAATATTTTGT
TAAAATTCGCGTTAAATTTTTGTTAAATCAGCTCATTTTTTAACCAATAGGCCGAAATCGGCAAAATCCC
TTATAAATCAAAAGAATAGACCGAGATAGGGT
[37 nt withheld, positions 4443-4479]
AAAGAACGTGGACTCCAACGTCAAAGG
[49 nt withheld, positions 4507-4555]
T
[91 nt withheld, positions 4557-4647]
G
[124 nt withheld, positions 4649-4772]
CAGGTGGCACTTTTCGGGGAAATGTGCGCGGAACCCCTATTTGTTTATTTTTCTAAATACATTCAAATAT
GTATCCGCTCATGAGACAATAACCCTGATAAATGCTTCAATAATATTGAAAAAGGAAGAGTCCTGAGGCG
GAAAGAACCAGCTGTGGAATGTGTGTCAGTTAGGGTGTGGAAAGTCCCCAGGCTCCCCAGCAGGCAGAAG
TATGCAAAGCATGCATCTCAATTAGTCAGCAACCAGGTGTGGAAAGTCCCCAGGCTCCCCAGCAGGCAGA
AGTATGCAAAGCATGCATCTCAATTAGTCAGCAACCATAGTCCCGCCCCTAACTCCGCCCATCCCGCCCC
TAACTCCGCCCAGTTCCGCCCATTCTCCGCCCCATGGCTGACTAATTTTTTTTATTTATGCAGAGGCCGA
GGCCGCCTCGGCCTCTGAGCTATTCCAGAAGTAGTGAGGAGGCTTTTTTGGAGGCCTAGGCTTTTGCAAA
GATCGATCAAGAGACAGGATGAGGATCGTTTCGCATGATTGAACAAGATGGATTGCACGCAGGTTCTCCG
GCCGCTTGGGTGGAGAGGCTATTCGGCTATGACTGGGCACAACAGACAATCGGCTGCTCTGATGCCGCCG
TGTTCCGGCTGTCAGCGCAGGGGCGCCCGGTTCTTTTTGTCAAGACCGACCTGTCCGGTGCCCTGAATGA
ACTGCAAGACGAGGCAGCGCGGCTATCGTGGCTGGCCACGACGGGCGTTCCTTGCGCAGCTGTGCTCGAC
GTTGTCACTGAAGCGGGAAGGGACTGGCTGCTATTGGGCGAAGTGCCGGGGCAGGATCTCCTGTCATCTC
ACCTTGCTCCTGCCGAGAAAGTATCCATCATGGCTGATGCAATGCGGCGGCTGCATACGCTTGATCCGGC
TACCTGCCCATTCGACCACCAAGCGAAACATCGCATCGAGCGAGCACGTACTCGGATGGAAGCCGGTCTT
GTCGATCAGGATGATCTGGACGAAGAGCATCAGGGGCTCGCGCCAGCCGAACTGTTCGCCAGGCTCAAGG
CGAGCATGCCCGACGGCGAGGATCTCGTCGTGACCCATGGCGATGCCTGCTTGCCGAATATCATGGTGGA
AAATGGCCGCTTTTCTGGATTCATCGACTGTGGCCGGCTGGGTGTGGCGGACCGCTATCAGGACATAGCG
TTGGCTACCCGTGATATTGCTGAAGAGCTTGGCGGCGAATGGGCTGACCGCTTCCTCGTGCTTTACGGTA
TCGCCGCTCCCGATTCGCAGCGCATCGCCTTCTATCGCCTTCTTGACGAGTTCTTCTGAGCGGGACTCTG
GGGTTCGAAATGACCGACCAAGCGACGCCCAACCTGCCATCACGAGATTTCGATTCCACCGCCGCCTTCT
ATGAAAGGTTGGGCTTCGGAATCGTTTTCCGGGACGCCGGCTGGATGATCCTCCAGCGCGGGGATCTCAT
GCTGGAGTTCTTCGCCCACCCTAGGGGGAGGCTAACTGAAACACGGAAGGAGACAATACCGGAAGGAACC
CGCGCTATGACGGCAATAAAAAGACAGAATAAAACGCACGGTGTTGGGTCGTTTGTTCATAAACGCGGGG
TTCGGTCCCAGGGCTGGCACTCTGTCGATACCCCACCGAGACCCCATTGGGGCCAATACGCCCGCGTTTC
TTCCTTTTCCCCACCCCACCCCCCAAGTTCGGGTGAAGGCCCAGGGCTCGCAGCCAACGTCGGGGCGGCA
GGCCCTGCCATAGCCTCAGGTTACTCATATATACTTTAGATTGATTTAAAACTTCATTTTTAATTTAAAA
GGATCTAGGTGAAGATCCTTTTTGATAATCTCATGACCAAAATCCCTTAACGTGAGTTTTCGTTCCACTG
AGCGTCAGACCCCGTAGAAAAGATCAAAGGATCTTCTTGAGATCCTTTTTTTCTGCGCGTAATCTGCTGC
TTGCAAACAAAAAAACCACCGCTACCAGCGGTGGTTTGTTTGCCGGATCAAGAGCTACCAACTCTTTTTC
CGAAGGTAACTGGCTTCAGCAGAGCGCAGATACCAAATACTGTCCTTCTAGTGTAGCCGTAGTTAGGCCA
CCACTTCAAGAACTCTGTAGCACCGCCTACATACCTCGCTCTGCTAATCCTGTTACCAGTGGCTGCTGCC
AGTGGCGATAAGTCGTGTCTTACCGGGTTGGACTCAAGACGATAGTTACCGGATAAGGCGCAGCGGTCGG
GCTGAACGGGGGGTTCGTGCACACAGCCCAGCTTGGAGCGAACGACCTACACCGAACTGAGATACCTACA
GCGTGAGCTATGAGAAAGCGCCACGCTTCCCGAAGGGAGAAAGGCGGACAGGTATCCGGTAAGCGGCAGG
GTCGGAACAGGAGAGCGCACGAGGGAGCTTCCAGGGGGAAACGCCTGGTATCTTTATAGTCCTGTCGGGT
TTCGCCACCTCTGACTTGAGCGTCGATTTTTGTGATGCTCGTCAGGGGGGCGGAGCCTATGGAAAAACGC
CAGCAACGCGGCCTTTTTACGGTTCCTGGCCTTTTGCTGGCCTTTTGCTCACATGTTCTTTCCTGCGTTA
TCCCCTGATTCTGTGGATAACCGTATTACCGCCATGCAT
